>Addgene plasmid #17422 | p406GALS | depositor full sequence | sequence record 8597 | Author sequence
GACGAAAGGGCCTCGTGATACGCCTATTTTTATAGGTTAATGTCATGATAATAATGGTTTCTTAGACGTC
AGGTGGCACTTTTCGGGGAAATGTGCGCGGAACCCCTATTTGTTTATTTTTCTAAATACATTCAAATATG
TATCCGCTCATGAGACAATAACCCTGATAAATGCTTCAATAATATTGAAAAAGGAAGAGTATGAGTATTC
AACATTTCCGTGTCGCCCTTATTCCCTTTTTTGCGGCATTTTGCCTTCCTGTTTTTGCTCACCCAGAAAC
GCTGGTGAAAGTAAAAGATGCTGAAGATCAGTTGGGTGCACGAGTGGGTTACATCGAACTGGATCTCAAC
AGCGGTAAGATCCTTGAGAGTTTTCGCCCCGAAGAACGTTTTCCAATGATGAGCACTTTTAAAGTTCTGC
TATGTGGCGCGGTATTATCCCGTATTGACGCCGGGCAAGAGCAACTCGGTCGCCGCATACACTATTCTCA
GAATGACTTGGTTGAGTACTCACCAGTCACAGAAAAGCATCTTACGGATGGCATGACAGTAAGAGAATTA
TGCAGTGCTGCCATAACCATGAGTGATAACACTGCGGCCAACTTACTTCTGACAACGATCGGAGGACCGA
AGGAGCTAACCGCTTTTTTGCACAACATGGGGGATCATGTAACTCGCCTTGATCGTTGGGAACCGGAGCT
GAATGAAGCCATACCAAACGACGAGCGTGACACCACGATGCCTGTAGCAATGGCAACAACGTTGCGCAAA
CTATTAACTGGCGAACTACTTACTCTAGCTTCCCGGCAACAATTAATAGACTGGATGGAGGCGGATAAAG
TTGCAGGACCACTTCTGCGCTCGGCCCTTCCGGCTGGCTGGTTTATTGCTGATAAATCTGGAGCCGGTGA
GCGTGGGTCTCGCGGTATCATTGCAGCACTGGGGCCAGATGGTAAGCCCTCCCGTATCGTAGTTATCTAC
ACGACGGGGAGTCAGGCAACTATGGATGAACGAAATAGACAGATCGCTGAGATAGGTGCCTCACTGATTA
AGCATTGGTAACTGTCAGACCAAGTTTACTCATATATACTTTAGATTGATTTAAAACTTCATTTTTAATT
TAAAAGGATCTAGGTGAAGATCCTTTTTGATAATCTCATGACCAAAATCCCTTAACGTGAGTTTTCGTTC
CACTGAGCGTCAGACCCCGTAGAAAAGATCAAAGGATCTTCTTGAGATCCTTTTTTTCTGCGCGTAATCT
GCTGCTTGCAAACAAAAAAACCACCGCTACCAGCGGTGGTTTGTTTGCCGGATCAAGAGCTACCAACTCT
TTTTCCGAAGGTAACTGGCTTCAGCAGAGCGCAGATACCAAATACTGTCCTTCTAGTGTAGCCGTAGTTA
GGCCACCACTTCAAGAACTCTGTAGCACCGCCTACATACCTCGCTCTGCTAATCCTGTTACCAGTGGCTG
CTGCCAGTGGCGATAAGTCGTGTCTTACCGGGTTGGACTCAAGACGATAGTTACCGGATAAGGCGCAGCG
GTCGGGCTGAACGGGGGGTTCGTGCACACAGCCCAGCTTGGAGCGAACGACCTACACCGAACTGAGATAC
CTACAGCGTGAGCTATGAGAAAGCGCCACGCTTCCCGAAGGGAGAAAGGCGGACAGGTATCCGGTAAGCG
GCAGGGTCGGAACAGGAGAGCGCACGAGGGAGCTTCCAGGGGGAAACGCCTGGTATCTTTATAGTCCTGT
CGGGTTTCGCCACCTCTGACTTGAGCGTCGATTTTTGTGATGCTCGTCAGGGGGGCGGAGCCTATGGAAA
AACGCCAGCAACGCGGCCTTTTTACGGTTCCTGGCCTTTTGCTGGCCTTTTGCTCACATGTTCTTTCCTG
CGTTATCCCCTGATTCTGTGGATAACCGTATTACCGCCTTTGAGTGAGCTGATACCGCTCGCCGCAGCCG
AACGACCGAGCGCAGCGAGTCAGTGAGCGAGGAAGCGGAAGAGCGCCCAATACGCAAACCGCCTCTCCCC
GCGCGTTGGCCGATTCATTAATGCAGCTGGCACGACAGGTTTCCCGACTGGAAAGCGGGCAGTGAGCGCA
ACGCAATTAATGTGAGTTACCTCACTCATTAGGCACCCCAGGCTTTACACTTTATGCTTCCGGCTCCTAT
GTTGTGTGGAATTGTGAGCGGATAACAATTTCACACAGGAAACAGCTATGACCATGATTACGCCAAGCGC
GCAATTAACCCTCACTAAAGGGAACAAAAGCTGGAGCTCGGAAGACTCTCCTCCGTGCGTCCTCGTCTTC
ACCGGTCGCGTTCCTGAAACGCAGATGTGCCTCGCGCCGCACTGCTCCGAACAATAAAGATTCTACAATA
CTAGCTTTTATGGTTATGAAGAGGAAAAATTGGCAGTAACCTGGCCCCACAAACCTTCAAATGAACGAAT
CAAATTAACAACCATAGGATGATAATGCGATTAGTTTTTTAGCCTTATTTCTGGGGTAATTAATCAGCGA
AGCGATGATTTTTGATCTATTAACAGATATATAAATGCAAAAACTGCATAACCACTTTAACTAATACTTT
CAACATTTTCGGTTTGTATTACTTCTTATTCAAATGTAATAAAAGTATCAACAAAAAATTGTTAATATAC
CTCTATACTTTAACGTCAAGGAGAAAAAACCCCGGATTCTAGAACTAGTGGATCCCCCGGGCTGCAGGAA
TTCGATATCAAGCTTATCGATACCGTCGACCTCGAGTCATGTAATTAGTTATGTCACGCTTACATTCACG
CCCTCCCCCCACATCCGCTCTAACCGAAAAGGAAGGAGTTAGACAACCTGAAGTCTAGGTCCCTATTTAT
TTTTTTATAGTTATGTTAGTATTAAGAACGTTATTTATATTTCAAATTTTTCTTTTTTTTCTGTACAGAC
GCGTGTACGCATGTAACATTATACTGAAAACCTTGCTTGAGAAGGTTTTGGGACGCTCGAAGGCTTTAAT
TTGCGGCCGGTACCCAATTCGCCCTATAGTGAGTCGTATTACGCGCGCTCACTGGCCGTCGTTTTACAAC
GTCGTGACTGGGAAAACCCTGGCGTTACCCAACTTAATCGCCTTGCAGCACATCCCCCTTTCGCCAGCTG
GCGTAATAGCGAAGAGGCCCGCACCGATCGCCCTTCCCAACAGTTGCGCAGCCTGAATGGCGAATGGCGC
G
[124 nt withheld, positions 3222-3345]
C
[91 nt withheld, positions 3347-3437]
A
[49 nt withheld, positions 3439-3487]
CCTTTGACGTTGGAGTCCACGTTCTTT
[37 nt withheld, positions 3515-3551]
ACCCTATCTCGGTCTATTCTTTTGATTTATAAGGGATTTTGCCGATTTCGGCCTATTGGTTAAAAAATGA
GCTGATTTAACAAAAATTTAACGCGAATTTTAACAAAATATTAACGTTTACAATTTCCTGATGCGGTATT
TTCTCCTTACGCATCTGTGCGGTATTTCACACCGCATAGGGTAATAACTGATATAATTAAATTGAAGCTC
TAATTTGTGAGTTTAGTATACATGCATTTACTTATAATACAGTTTTTTAGTTTTGCTGGCCGCATCTTCT
CAAATATGCTTCCCAGCCTGCTTTTCTGTAACGTTCACCCTCTACCTTAGCATCCCTTCCCTTTGCAAAT
AGTCCTCTTCCAACAATAATAATGTCAGATCCTGTAGAGACCACATCATCCACGGTTCTATACTGTTGAC
CCAATGCGTCTCCCTTGTCATCTAAACCCACACCGGGTGTCATAATCAACCAATCGTAACCTTCATCTCT
TCCACCCATGTCTCTTTGAGCAATAAAGCCGATAACAAAATCTTTGTCGCTCTTCGCAATGTCAACAGTA
CCCTTAGTATATTCTCCAGTAGATAGGGAGCCCTTGCATGACAATTCTGCTAACATCAAAAGGCCTCTAG
GTTCCTTTGTTACTTCTTCTGCCGCCTGCTTCAAACCGCTAACAATACCTGGGCCCACCACACCGTGTGC
ATTCGTAATGTCTGCCCATTCTGCTATTCTGTATACACCCGCAGAGTACTGCAATTTGACTGTATTACCA
ATGTCAGCAAATTTTCTGTCTTCGAAGAGTAAAAAATTGTACTTGGCGGATAATGCCTTTAGCGGCTTAA
CTGTGCCCTCCATGGAAAAATCAGTCAAGATATCCACATGTGTTTTTAGTAAACAAATTTTGGGACCTAA
TGCTTCAACTAACTCCAGTAATTCCTTGGTGGTACGAACATCCAATGAAGCACACAAGTTTGTTTGCTTT
TCGTGCATGATATTAAATAGCTTGGCAGCAACAGGACTAGGATGAGTAGCAGCACGTTCCTTATATGTAG
CTTTCGACATGATTTATCTTCGTTTCCTGCAGGTTTTTGTTCTGTGCAGTTGGGTTAAGAATACTGGGCA
ATTTCATGTTTCTTCAACACTACATATGCGTATATATACCAATCTAAGTCTGTGCTCCTTCCTTCGTTCT
TCCTTCTGTTCGGAGATTACCGAATCAAAAAAATTTCAAAGAAACCGAAATCAAAAAAAAGAATAAAAAA
AAAATGATGAATTGAATTGAAAAGCTGTGGTATGGTGCACTCTCAGTACAATCTGCTCTGATGCCGCATA
GTTAAGCCAGCCCCGACACCCGCCAACACCCGCTGACGCGCCCTGACGGGCTTGTCTGCTCCCGGCATCC
GCTTACAGACAAGCTGTGACCGTCTCCGGGAGCTGCATGTGTCAGAGGTTTTCACCGTCATCACCGAAAC
GCGCGA
Features (pLannotate 1.2.2; 19 found; start..end, strand, type, name):
     96..200     +  promoter       AmpR promoter: bla
    201..1061    +  CDS            AmpR: β-lactamase; bla; confers resistance to ampicillin, carbenicillin, and related antibiotics
   1232..1820    +  rep_origin     ori: high-copy-number ColE1/pMB1/pBR322/pUC origin of replication
   2003..2095    +  CDS            lacI (fragment): lac repressor; lacI; The lac repressor binds to the lac operator to inhibit transcription in E. coli. This inhibition can be relieved by adding lactose or isopropyl-β-D-thiogalactopyranoside (IPTG).
   2108..2129    +  protein_bind   CAP binding site: CAP binding activates transcription in the presence of cAMP. E. coli catabolite activator protein
   2144..2174    +  promoter       lac promoter: promoter for the E. coli lac operon
   2182..2198    +  protein_bind   lac operator: The lac repressor binds to the lac operator to inhibit transcription in E. coli. This inhibition can be relieved by adding lactose or isopropyl-β-D-thiogalactopyranoside (IPTG). lac repressor encoded by lacI
   2243..2261    +  promoter       T3 promoter: promoter for bacteriophage T3 RNA polymerase
   2280..2683    +  promoter       GAL1 promoter (fragment): S. cerevisiae GAL1; inducible promoter, regulated by Gal4
   2698..2766    +  misc_feature   MCS (fragment): pBluescript multiple cloning site
   2767..3014    +  terminator     CYC1 terminator: S. cerevisiae CYC1; transcription terminator for CYC1
   3033..3051    -  promoter       T7 promoter: promoter for bacteriophage T7 RNA polymerase
   3059..3214    +  CDS            lacZα (fragment): LacZα fragment of β-galactosidase; lacZ fragment
   3222..3677    +  rep_origin     f1 ori (sequence partly withheld): f1 bacteriophage origin of replication; arrow indicates direction of (+) strand synthesis
   3678..3729    -  misc_feature   bom (fragment): basis of mobility region from pBR322
   3808..4611    -  CDS            URA3: orotidine-5'-phosphate decarboxylase, required for uracil biosynthesis; S. cerevisiae URA3; yeast auxotrophic marker, counterselectable with 5-fluoroorotic acid (5-FOA)
   4612..4827    -  promoter       URA3 promoter: S. cerevisiae URA3
   4842..4891    -  misc_feature   bom (fragment): basis of mobility region from pBR322
   4993..1       -  CDS            rop (fragment) (across the origin): Rop protein, which maintains plasmids at low copy number; rop
