[The description below was written by a language model from this plasmid's Addgene catalogue record and pLannotate feature annotations shown in this document.]
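Description:
p406GALS is a yeast expression shuttle vector built on the p406ADH1 backbone, carrying a galactose-regulated promoter cassette taken from the Mumberg-series plasmid p425GALS. In E. coli it is maintained at high copy through a ColE1/pUC-type origin and selected with ampicillin via the β-lactamase gene. An f1 origin is also present, a pBluescript-derived element that allows single-stranded DNA production. In S. cerevisiae, selection relies on the URA3 marker under its own promoter, which complements uracil auxotrophy and can be counterselected with 5-fluoroorotic acid. The feature table lists no yeast replication origin (neither 2μ nor CEN/ARS), which is consistent with an integrating-type vector, although the record does not say so explicitly.

The expression cassette consists of the GALS promoter, a shortened version of the S. cerevisiae GAL1 promoter (annotated as a roughly 400 bp GAL1 promoter fragment and located between SacI and XbaI sites), followed by a pBluescript-type multiple cloning site fragment and the CYC1 transcription terminator. No coding sequence is placed downstream of the promoter, so the plasmid is an empty vector into which a gene of interest can be cloned. The GAL1 promoter is regulated by Gal4 and induced by galactose, and truncated versions of this kind are generally used to give weaker induced expression than the full-length promoter. T3 and T7 phage promoters flank the cassette, along with remnants of the lac promoter/operator and lacZα region inherited from the cloning backbone. The catalogue lists the transferred BglI fragment as about 2.3 kb, so this "insert" covers more than the promoter itself. The construct suits galactose-inducible expression of cloned genes in budding yeast.
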