Addgene plasmid #17422: p406GALS
Depositing lab: Nicolas Buchler & Fred Cross. Depositing organization: Rockefeller University.
Backbone
  Vector backbone: p406ADH1
  Backbone size w/o insert (bp): 2691
  Vector type: Bacterial Expression, Yeast Expression
  Selectable markers: URA3
Growth in bacteria
  Bacterial resistance: Ampicillin, 100 μg/mL
  Growth temperature: 37°C
  Growth strain: DH5alpha
  Copy number: High Copy
Gene/Insert
  Gene/Insert name: p406GALS (alt names: truncated GAL1 (short) promoter; Galactokinase)
  Species: S. cerevisiae (budding yeast)
  Insert size (bp): 2337
  Mutation: GALS promoter is between SacI and XbaI restriction sites.
  Entrez Gene: GAL1 (a.k.a. YBR020W)
  Cloning method: Restriction Enzyme; 5′ cloning site BglI (not destroyed); 3′ cloning site BglI (not destroyed)
  Sequencing primers: 5′ M13 Reverse
Resource information
  A portion of this plasmid was derived from a plasmid made by: Plasmid was created by Paula Calle. Insert was cut from Mumberg plasmid p425GALS, which was obtained from ATCC.
Terms and licenses: Academic/Nonprofit Terms; Industry Terms: Not Available to Industry
Depositor comments: Mumberg D, Muller R, Funk M. Nucleic Acids Res. 25:5767-8 (1994).
How to cite: p406GALS was a gift from Nicolas Buchler & Fred Cross (Addgene plasmid # 17422 ; http://n2t.net/addgene:17422 ; RRID:Addgene_17422)
