>Addgene plasmid #17422 | p406GALS | addgene partial sequence | sequence record 20313 | 17422 with M13 rev
GCTCGGAAGAACTTCCTTCCCTTCCGTGCGTCCTCGTCTTTCACCGGTCGCGTTTCCTGAAACGCAGATG
TGCCTCGCGCCGCACTGCTCCGAACAATAAAGATTCTACAATACTAGCTTTTATGGTTATGAAGAGGAAA
AATTGGCAGTAACCTGGCCCCACAAACCTTCAAATGAACGAATCAAATTAACAACCATAGGATGATAATG
CGATTAGTTTTTTAGCCTTATTTCTGGGGTAATTAATCAGCGAAGCGATGATTTTTGATCTATTAACAGA
TATATAAATGCAAAAACTGCATAACCACTTTAACTAATACTTTCAACATTTTCGGTTTGTATTACTTCTT
ATTCAAATGTAATAAAAGTATCAACAAAAAATTGTTAATATACCTCTATACTTTAACGTCAAGGAGAAAA
AACCCCGGATTCTAGAACTAGTGGATCCCCCGGGCTGCAGGAATTCGATATCAAGCTTATCGATACCGTC
GACCTCGAGTCATGTAATTAGTTATGTCACGCTTACATTCACGCCCTCCCCCCACATCCGCTCTAACCGA
AAAGGAAGGAGTTAGACAACCTGAAGTCTAGGTCCCTATTTATTTTTTTATAGTTATGTTAGTATTAAGA
ACGTTATTTATATTTCAAATTTTTCTTTTTTTTCTGTACAGACGCGTGTACGCATGTAACATTATACTGA
AAACCTTGCTTGAGAAGGTTTTGGGACGCTCGAAGGCTTTAATTTGCGGCCGGTACCCATTCGCCCTATA
GTGAGTCGTATTACGCGCGCTCAC
